>Addgene plasmid #152721 | pGBW-m4133881 | addgene full sequence | sequence record 300233 | Addgene NGS Result
CTGATGCGGTTTTGGCAGTACATCAATGGGCGTGGATAGCGGTTTGACTCACGGGGATTTCCAAGTCTCC
ACCCCATTGACGTCAATGGGAGTTTGTTTTGGCACCAAAATCAACGGGACTTTCCAAAATGTCGTAACAA
CTCCGCCCCATTGACGCAAATGGGCGGTAGGCGTGTACGGTGGGAGGTCTATATAAGCAGAGCTGGTTTA
GTGAACCGTCAGATCAGATCTTTGTCGATCCTACCATCCACTCGACACACCCGCCAGCGGCCGCCACCAT
GTCTGATAATGGACCCCAAAATCAGCGAAATGCACCCCGCATTACGTTTGGTGGACCCTCAGATTCAACT
GGCAGTAACCAGAATGGAGAACGCAGTGGGGCGCGATCAAAACAACGTCGGCCCCAAGGTTTACCCAATA
ATACTGCGTCTTGGTTCACCGCTCTCACTCAACATGGCAAGGAAGACCTTAAATTCCCTCGAGGACAAGG
CGTTCCAATTAACACCAATAGCAGTCCAGATGACCAAATTGGCTACTACCGAAGAGCTACCAGACGAATT
CGTGGTGGTGACGGTAAAATGAAAGATCTCAGTCCAAGATGGTATTTCTACTACCTAGGAACTGGGCCAG
AAGCTGGACTTCCCTATGGTGCTAACAAAGACGGCATCATATGGGTTGCAACTGAGGGAGCCTTGAATAC
ACCAAAAGATCACATTGGCACCCGCAATCCTGCTAACAATGCTGCAATCGTGCTACAACTTCCTCAAGGA
ACAACATTGCCAAAAGGCTTCTACGCAGAAGGGAGCAGAGGCGGCAGTCAAGCCTCTTCTCGTTCCTCAT
CACGTAGTCGCAACAGTTCAAGAAATTCAACTCCAGGCAGCAGTAGGGGAACTTCTCCTGCTAGAATGGC
TGGCAATGGCGGTGATGCTGCTCTTGCTTTGCTGCTGCTTGACAGATTGAACCAGCTTGAGAGCAAAATG
TCTGGTAAAGGCCAACAACAACAAGGCCAAACTGTCACTAAGAAATCTGCTGCTGAGGCTTCTAAGAAGC
CTCGGCAAAAACGTACTGCCACTAAAGCATACAATGTAACACAAGCTTTCGGCAGACGTGGTCCAGAACA
AACCCAAGGAAATTTTGGGGACCAGGAACTAATCAGACAAGGAACTGATTACAAACATTGGCCGCAAATT
GCACAATTTGCCCCCAGCGCTTCAGCGTTCTTCGGAATGTCGCGCATTGGCATGGAAGTCACACCTTCGG
GAACGTGGTTGACCTACACAGGTGCCATCAAATTGGATGACAAAGATCCAAATTTCAAAGATCAAGTCAT
TTTGCTGAATAAGCATATTGACGCATACAAAACATTCCCACCAACAGAGCCTAAAAAGGACAAAAAGAAG
AAGGCTGATGAAACTCAAGCCTTACCGCAGAGACAGAAGAAACAGCAAACTGTGACTCTTCTTCCTGCTG
CAGATTTGGATGATTTCTCCAAACAATTGCAACAATCCATGAGCAGTGCTGACTCAACTCAGGCCGAAAA
CCTTTACTTTCAGTCGGGGAAACCTATACCCAATCCACTTCTCGGCTTAGATTCTACCTAAGGATCCGCA
GGCCTCTGCTAGCTTGACTGACTGAGATACAGCGTACCTTCAGCTCACAGACATGATAAGATACATTGAT
GAGTTTGGACAAACCACAACTAGAATGCAGTGAAAAAAATGCTTTATTTGTGAAATTTGTGATGCTATTG
CTTTATTTGTAACCATTATAAGCTGCAATAAACAAGTTAACAACAACAATTGCATTCATTTTATGTTTCA
GGTTCAGGGGGAGGTGTGGGAGGTTTTTTAAAGCAAGTAAAACCTCTACAAATGTGGTATTGGCCCATCT
CTATCGGTATCGTAGCATAACCCCTTGGGGCCTCTAAACGGGTCTTGAGGGGTTTTTTGTGCCCCTCGGG
CCGGATTGCTATCTACCGGCATTGGCGCAGAAAAAAATGCCTGATGCGACGCTGCGCGTCTTATACTCCC
ACATATGCCAGATTCAGCAACGGATACGGCTTCCCCAACTTGCCCACTTCCATACGTGTCCTCCTTACCA
GAAATTTATCCTTAAGGTCGTCAGCTATCCTGCAGGCGATCTCTCGATTTCGATCAAGACATTCCTTTAA
TGGTCTTTTCTGGACACCACTAGGGGTCAGAAGTAGTTCATCAAACTTTCTTCCCTCCCTAATCTCATTG
GTTACCTTGGGCTATCGAAACTTAATTAACCAGTCAAGTCAGCTACTTGGCGAGATCGACTTGTCTGGGT
TTCGACTACGCTCAGAATTGCGTCAGTCAAGTTCGATCTGGTCCTTGCTATTGCACCCGTTCTCCGATTA
CGAGTTTCATTTAAATCATGTGAGCAAAAGGCCAGCAAAAGGCCAGGAACCGTAAAAAGGCCGCGTTGCT
GGCGTTTTTCCATAGGCTCCGCCCCCCTGACGAGCATCACAAAAATCGACGCTCAAGTCAGAGGTGGCGA
AACCCGACAGGACTATAAAGATACCAGGCGTTTCCCCCTGGAAGCTCCCTCGTGCGCTCTCCTGTTCCGA
CCCTGCCGCTTACCGGATACCTGTCCGCCTTTCTCCCTTCGGGAAGCGTGGCGCTTTCTCATAGCTCACG
CTGTAGGTATCTCAGTTCGGTGTAGGTCGTTCGCTCCAAGCTGGGCTGTGTGCACGAACCCCCCGTTCAG
CCCGACCGCTGCGCCTTATCCGGTAACTATCGTCTTGAGTCCAACCCGGTAAGACACGACTTATCGCCAC
TGGCAGCAGCCACTGGTAACAGGATTAGCAGAGCGAGGTATGTAGGCGGTGCTACAGAGTTCTTGAAGTG
GTGGCCTAACTACGGCTACACTAGAAGAACAGTATTTGGTATCTGCGCTCTGCTGAAGCCAGTTACCTTC
GGAAAAAGAGTTGGTAGCTCTTGATCCGGCAAACAAACCACCGCTGGTAGCGGTGGTTTTTTTGTTTGCA
AGCAGCAGATTACGCGCAGAAAAAAAGGATCTCAAGAAGATCCTTTGATCTTTTCTACGGGGTCTGACGC
TCAGTGGAACGAAAACTCACGTTAAGGGATTTTGGTCATGAGATTATCAAAAAGGATCTTCACCTAGATC
CTTTTAAATTAAAAATGAAGTTTTAAATCAATCTAAAGTATATATGAGTAAACTTGGTCTGACAGTTACC
AATGCTTAATCAGTGAGGCACCTATCTCAGCGATCTGTCTATTTCGTTCATCCATAGTTGCATTTAAATT
TCCGAACTCTCCAAGGCCCTCGTCGGAAAATCTTCAAACCTTTCGTCCGATCCATCTTGCAGGCTACCTC
TCGAACGAACTATCGCAAGTCTCTTGGCCGGCCTTGCGCCTTGGCTATTGCTTGGCAGCGCCTATCGCCA
GGTATTACTCCAATCCCGAATATCCGAGATCGGGATCACCCGAGAGAAGTTCAACCTACATCCTCAATCC
CGATCTATCCGAGATCCGAGGAATATCGAAATCGGGGCGCGCCTGGCCTCCGCGCCGGGTTTTGGCGCCT
CCCGCGGGCGCCCCCCTCGTCACGGCGAGCGCTGCCACGTCAGACGAAGGGCGCAGGAGCGTCCTGATCC
TTCCGCCCGGACGCTCAGGACAGCGGCCCGCTGCTCATAAGACTCGGCCTTAGAACCCCAGTATCAGCAG
AAGGACATTTTAGGACGGGACTTGGGTGACTCTAGGGCACTGGTTTTCTTTCCAGAGAGCGGAACAGGCG
AGGAAAAGTAGTCCCTTCTCGGCGATTCTGCGGAGGGATCTCCGTGGGGCGGTGAACGCCGATGATTATA
TAAGGACGCGCCGGGTGTGGCACAGCTAGTTCCGTCGCAGCCGGGATTTGGGTCGCGGTTCTTGTTTGTG
GATCGCTGTGATCGTCACTTGGTGAGTAGCGGGCTGCTGGGCTGGCCGGGGCTTTCGTGGCCGCCGGGCC
GCTCGGTGGGACGGAAGCGTGTGGAGAGACCGCCAAGGGCTGTAGTCTGGGTCCGCGAGCAAGGTTGCCC
TGAACTGGGGGTTGGGGGGAGCGCAGCAAAATGGCGGCTGTTCCCGAGTCTTGAATGGAAGACGCTTGTG
AGGCGGGCTGTGAGGTCGTTGAAACAAGGTGGGGGGCATGGTGGGCGGCAAGAACCCAAGGTCTTGAGCC
CTTCGCTAATGCGGGAAAGCTCTTATTCGGGTGAGATGGGCTGGGCACCATCTGGGGACCCTGACGTGAA
GTTTGTCACTGACTGGAGAACTCGGTTTGTCGTCTGTTGCGGGGGCGGCAGTTATGGCGGTGCCGTTGGG
CAGTGCACCCGTACCTTTGGGAGCGCGCGCCCTCGTCGTGTCGTGACGTCACCCGTTCTGTTGGCTTATA
ATGCAGGGTGGGGCCACCTGCCGGTAGGTGTGCGGTAGGCTTTTCTCCGTCGCAGGACGCAGGGTTCGGG
CCTAGGGTAGGCTCTCCTGAATCGACAGGCGCCGGACCTCTGGTGAGGGGAGGGATAAGTGAGGCGTCAG
TTTCTTTGGTCGGTTTTATGTACCTATCTTCTTAAGTAGCTGAAGCTCCGGTTTTGAACTATGCGCTCGG
GGTTGGCGAGTGTGTTTTGTGAAGTTTTTTAGGCACCTTTTGAAATGTAATCATTTGGGTCAATATGTAA
TTTTCAGTGTTAGACTTGTAAATTGTCCGCTAAATTCTGGCCGTTTTTGGCTTTTTTGTTAGACAACATG
GGTAAAAAGCCTGAACTCACCGCGACGTCTGTCGAGAAGTTTCTGATCGAAAAGTTCGACAGCGTCTCCG
ACCTGATGCAGCTCTCGGAGGGCGAAGAATCTCGTGCTTTCAGCTTCGATGTAGGAGGGCGTGGATATGT
CCTGCGGGTAAATAGCTGCGCCGATGGTTTCTACAAAGATCGTTATGTTTATCGGCACTTTGCATCCGCC
GCGCTCCCGATTCCGGAAGTGCTTGACATTGGGGAGTTCAGCGAGAGCCTGACCTATTGCATCTCCCGCC
GTGCACAGGGTGTCACGTTGCAAGACCTGCCTGAAACCGAACTGCCCGCTGTTCTGCAGCCGGTCGCGGA
GGCAATGGATGCCATCGCTGCCGCCGATCTTAGCCAGACGAGCGGGTTCGGCCCATTCGGACCGCAAGGA
ATCGGTCAATACACTACATGGCGTGATTTCATATGCGCGATTGCTGATCCCCATGTGTATCACTGGCAAA
CTGTGATGGACGACACCGTCAGTGCGTCCGTCGCGCAGGCTCTCGATGAGCTGATGCTTTGGGCCGAGGA
CTGCCCCGAAGTCCGGCACCTCGTGCACGCGGATTTCGGCTCCAACAATGTCCTGACGGACAATGGCCGC
ATAACAGCGGTCATTGACTGGAGCGAGGCGATGTTCGGGGATTCCCAATACGAGGTCGCCAACATCTTCT
TCTGGAGGCCGTGGTTGGCTTGTATGGAGCAGCAGACGCGCTACTTCGAGCGGAGGCATCCGGAGCTTGC
AGGATCGCCCCGGCTCCGGGCGTATATGCTCCGCATTGGTCTTGACCAACTCTATCAGAGCTTGGTTGAC
GGCAATTTCGATGATGCAGCTTGGGCGCAGGGTCGATGCGACGCAATCGTCCGATCCGGAGCCGGGACTG
TCGGGCGTACACAAATCGCCCGCAGAAGCGCCGCCGTCTGGACCGATGGCTGTGTAGAAGTACTCGCCGA
TAGTGGAAACCGACGCCCCAGCACTCGTCCGAGGGCAAAGGAATAAGCTAGTATGTAAGCCTAGTCTTAG
ATAATAAAATCGCTATCCATCGAAGATGGATGTGTGTTGGTTTTTTGTGTGTGTAACGCTAGGCGCGCCT
GGTGTACCGAGAACGATCCTCTCAGTGCGAGTCTCGACGATCCATATCGTTGCTTGGCAGTCAGCCAGTC
GGAATCCAGCTTGGGACCCAGGAAGTCCAATCGTCAGATATTGTACTCAAGCCTGGTCACGGCAGCGTAC
CGATCTGTTTAAACCTAGATATTGATAGTCTGATCGGTCAACGTATAATCGAGTCCTAGCTTTTGCAAAC
ATCTATCAAGAGACAGGATCAGCAGGAGGCTTTCGCATGAGTATTCAACATTTCCGTGTCGCCCTTATTC
CCTTTTTTGCGGCATTTTGCCTTCCTGTTTTTGCTCACCCAGAAACGCTGGTGAAAGTAAAAGATGCTGA
AGATCAGTTGGGTGCGCGAGTGGGTTACATCGAACTGGATCTCAACAGCGGTAAGATCCTTGAGAGTTTT
CGCCCCGAAGAACGCTTTCCAATGATGAGCACTTTTAAAGTTCTGCTATGTGGCGCGGTATTATCCCGTA
TTGACGCCGGGCAAGAGCAACTCGGTCGCCGCATACACTATTCTCAGAATGACTTGGTTGAGTATTCACC
AGTCACAGAAAAGCATCTTACGGATGGCATGACAGTAAGAGAATTATGCAGTGCTGCCATAACCATGAGT
GATAACACTGCGGCCAACTTACTTCTGACAACGATTGGAGGACCGAAGGAGCTAACCGCTTTTTTGCACA
ACATGGGGGATCATGTAACTCGCCTTGATCGTTGGGAACCGGAGCTGAATGAAGCCATACCAAACGACGA
GCGTGACACCACGATGCCTGTAGCAATGGCAACAACCTTGCGTAAACTATTAACTGGCGAACTACTTACT
CTAGCTTCCCGGCAACAGTTGATAGACTGGATGGAGGCGGATAAAGTTGCAGGACCACTTCTGCGCTCGG
CCCTTCCGGCTGGCTGGTTTATTGCTGATAAATCTGGAGCCGGTGAGCGTGGGTCTCGCGGTATCATTGC
AGCACTGGGGCCAGATGGTAAGCCCTCCCGTATCGTAGTTATCTACACGACGGGGAGTCAGGCAACTATG
GATGAACGAAATAGACAGATCGCTGAGATAGGTGCCTCACTGATTAAGCATTGGTAACCGATTCTAGGTG
CATTGGCGCAGAAAAAAATGCCTGATGCGACGCTGCGCGTCTTATACTCCCACATATGCCAGATTCAGCA
ACGGATACGGCTTCCCCAACTTGCCCACTTCCATACGTGTCCTCCTTACCAGAAATTTATCCTTAAGATC
CCGAATCGTTTAAACTCGACTCTGGCTCTATCGAATCTCCGTCGTTTCGAGCTTACGCGAACAGCCGTGG
CGCTCATTTGCTCGTCGGGCATCGAATCTCGTCAGCTATCGTCAGCTTACCTTTTTGGCAGCGATCGCGG
CTCCCGACATCTTGGACCATTAGCTCCACAGGTATCTTCTTCCCTCTAGTGGTCATAACAGCAGCTTCAG
CTACCTCTCAATTCAAAAAACCCCTCAAGACCCGTTTAGAGGCCCCAAGGGGTTATGCTATCAATCGTTG
CGTTACACACACAAAAAACCAACACACATCCATCTTCGATGGATAGCGATTTTATTATCTAACTGCTGAT
CGAGTGTAGCCAGATCTAGTAATCAATTACGGGGTCATTAGTTCATAGCCCATATATGGAGTTCCGCGTT
ACATAACTTACGGTAAATGGCCCGCCTGGCTGACCGCCCAACGACCCCCGCCCATTGACGTCAATAATGA
CGTATGTTCCCATAGTAACGCCAATAGGGACTTTCCATTGACGTCAATGGGTGGAGTATTTACGGTAAAC
TGCCCACTTGGCAGTACATCAAGTGTATCATATGCCAAGTACGCCCCCTATTGACGTCAATGACGGTAAA
TGGCCCGCCTGGCATTATGCCCAGTACATGACCTTATGGGACTTTCCTACTTGGCAGTACATCTACGTAT
TAGTCATCGCTATTACCATG
Features (pLannotate 1.2.2; 19 found; start..end, strand, type, name):
     73..90      -  promoter       CMV promoter (fragment): human cytomegalovirus (CMV) immediate early promoter
    153..204     +  promoter       CMVd2 promoter: truncated human cytomegalovirus (CMV) immediate early promoter that yields moderately reduced expression relative to the full-length promoter
    279..1535    +  CDS            N: NCAP_SARS2 - Experimental evidence at protein level: Swiss-Prot protein existence level 1. Packages the positive strand viral genome RNA into a helical ribonucleocapsid (RNP) and plays a fundamental role during virion assembly through its interactions with the viral genome and membrane protein M. Plays an important role in enhancing the efficiency of subgenomic viral RNA transcription as well as viral replication (By similarity). May modulate transforming growth factor-beta signaling by binding host smad3 (By similarity). From Severe acute respiratory syndrome coronavirus 2 (2019-nCoV) (SARS-C
   1667..1788    -  polyA_signal   SV40 poly(A) signal: SV40 polyadenylation signal
   1811..1880    -  CDS            large T antigen (fragment): large T antigen from SV40 (simian virus 40)
   1903..1949    +  terminator     T7 terminator: transcription terminator for bacteriophage T7 RNA polymerase
   1979..2115    +  terminator     rrnG terminator: transcription terminator from the E. coli ribosomal RNA rrnG operon (Albrechtsen et al., 1991)
   2160..2231    +  misc_feature   3' β-globin insulator: insulator downstream of the human β-globin locus (Farrell et al., 2002)
   2457..3045    -  rep_origin     ori: high-copy-number ColE1/pMB1/pBR322/pUC origin of replication
   3217..3281    -  CDS            bla(M) (fragment): β-lactamase lacking the signal sequence; bla(M); allows cytosolic expression of β-lactamase
   3545..4754    +  promoter       UbC promoter: human ubiquitin C promoter
   4764..5785    +  CDS            HygR (fragment): hygromycin B phosphotransferase confers resistance to hygromycin
   5813..5861    +  polyA_signal   poly(A) signal: synthetic polyadenylation signal
   6127..6987    +  CDS            AmpR: β-lactamase; bla; confers resistance to ampicillin, carbenicillin, and related antibiotics
   7000..7136    +  terminator     rrnG terminator: transcription terminator from the E. coli ribosomal RNA rrnG operon (Albrechtsen et al., 1991)
   7288..7359    +  misc_feature   5' β-globin insulator: insulator upstream of the human β-globin locus (Farrell et al., 2002)
   7364..7410    -  terminator     T7 terminator: transcription terminator for bacteriophage T7 RNA polymerase
   7428..7476    -  polyA_signal   poly(A) signal: synthetic polyadenylation signal
   7557..7860    +  enhancer       CMV enhancer: human cytomegalovirus immediate early enhancer
