[The description below was written by a language model from this plasmid's Addgene catalogue record and pLannotate feature annotations shown in this document.]
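Description:
pGBW-m4133881 is a mammalian expression plasmid carrying the wild-type nucleocapsid (N) phosphoprotein of SARS-CoV-2 in the pTwist_CMV_Hygro_6 backbone. It is maintained in E. coli as a high-copy plasmid through a ColE1/pUC-type origin and selected with ampicillin via a full-length β-lactamase (AmpR) gene. For selection in mammalian cells, it carries a separate cassette in which the human ubiquitin C (UbC) promoter drives hygromycin B phosphotransferase, followed by a synthetic polyadenylation signal. The sequenced record is 7,860 nt.

The N open reading frame is transcribed from the CMV immediate-early enhancer/promoter. Because the circular map is numbered through this region, the annotation splits it into an enhancer at the end of the record and promoter fragments at the start. An SV40 poly(A) signal lies downstream of the coding sequence. The catalogue entry lists a backbone-encoded C-terminal tag consisting of a TEV protease cleavage site and a V5 epitope, which would allow immunodetection or capture of the protein and subsequent tag removal. These elements are not called out in the automated feature table, although there is unannotated space between the end of the N coding sequence and the poly(A) signal where they could reside.

The backbone also contains 5' and 3' β-globin insulator elements, along with T7 and rrnG transcription terminators and an extra synthetic poly(A) signal. These parts help isolate the expression units from read-through transcription and neighbouring regulatory influence. The plasmid is suited to transient expression of tagged N protein in mammalian cells, and the hygromycin marker also permits stable selection, though the record states no application beyond mammalian expression.
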