Addgene plasmid #152721: pGBW-m4133881
Purpose: Mammalian expression plasmid for SARS-CoV-2 N (nucleocapsid)
Depositing lab: Ginkgo Bioworks & Benjie Chen. Depositing organization: Ginkgo Bioworks.
Backbone
  Vector backbone: pTwist_CMV_Hygro_6
  Backbone size w/o insert (bp): 6525
  Vector type: Mammalian Expression
  Selectable markers: Hygromycin
Growth in bacteria
  Bacterial resistance: Ampicillin, 100 μg/mL
  Growth temperature: 37°C
  Growth strain: DH5alpha
  Copy number: High Copy
Gene/Insert
  Gene/Insert name: SARS-CoV-2 N (nucleocapsid) (alt names: nucleocapsid phosphoprotein; N protein)
  Species: Severe acute respiratory syndrome coronavirus 2
  Insert size (bp): 1253
  Mutation: wt
  Entrez Gene: N (a.k.a. GU280_gp10)
  Promoter: CMV
  Tag / fusion protein: Cleavable TEV;V5 (C terminal on backbone)
  Cloning method: Unknown
Resource information
  A portion of this plasmid was derived from a plasmid made by: GinkgoBioworks
Depositor comments: NCBI reference sequence: YP_009724397.2
How to cite: pGBW-m4133881 was a gift from Ginkgo Bioworks & Benjie Chen (Addgene plasmid # 152721 ; http://n2t.net/addgene:152721 ; RRID:Addgene_152721)
